>Addgene plasmid #28276 | ARHGAP27A | depositor partial sequence | sequence record 13395 | Author sequence
GCTGTGAGGACCAAGACCTTGGACAAGGCAGGGGTGCTCCATCGCACCAAGACGGCAGACAAGGGAAAGC
GGCTCCGGAAGAAGCACTGGAGTGCCTCCTGGACTGTGCTGGAGGGTGGCGTCCTGACATTCTTCAAGGA
CTCAAAGACCTCGGCTGCAGGCGGCCTGAGGCAGCCTTCCAAGTTTTCCACCCCTGAGTACACAGTGGAG
CTGAGGGGGGCCACTCTCTCCTGGGCCCCCAAAGACAAATCCAGTAGGAAGAATGTGCTGGAGCTACGGA
GCCGAGATGGCTCTGAGTACCTGATCCAGCACGACTCGGAGGCCATCATCAGCACCTGGCATAAGGCCAT
TGCTCAGGGCATCCAGGAGCTGTCCGCAGAGCTGCCCCCAGAGGAGAGCGAGAGCAGCAGAGTGGACTTC
GGGTCGAGCGAGCGCTTGGGAAGCTGGCAGGAGAAAGAGGAGGACGCGCGACCGAATGCAGCCGCGCCCG
CCCTGGGCCCCGTGGGCCTGGAGAGCGACTTGAGCAAGGTCCGGCACAAGCTCCGCAAGTTCCTCCAGAG
GCGGCCCACACTGCAGTCGCTGCGGGAGAAGGGCTACATCAAAGACCAGGTGTTCGGCTGCGCGCTGGCC
GCGCTGTGTGAGCGCGAGAGGAGCCGGGTGCCACGCTTCGTGCAGCAGTGCATCCGCGCCGTCGAGGCCC
GCGGGCTGGACATCGACGGGCTGTACCGCATCAGTGGAAACCTGGCCACCATCCAGAAGCTACGCTATAA
GGTGGACCACGATGAGCGCCTTGACCTGGATGACGGGCGCTGGGAGGACGTCCACGTTATCACCGGAGCC
CTGAAGCTCTTCTTTCGGGAGCTGCCCGAGCCCCTCTTCCCCTTCTCGCACTTCCGCCAGTTCATTGCGG
CCATCAAGTTGCAGGACCAGGCCCGGCGCAGCCGCTGTGTGCGTGACTTGGTGCGCTCGCTGCCCGCTCC
CAACCACGACACTCTGCGGATGCTCTTCCAGCACCTCTGCCGGGTGATCGAGCACGGCGAGCAGAACCGC
ATGTCGGTGCAGAGCGTGGCCATTGTGTTCGGGCCCACGCTGCTGCGGCCCGAGGTGGAAGAGACCAGCA
TGCCCATGACCATGGTGTTCCAGAACCAGGTGGTGGAGCTCATCCTGCAGCAGTGCGCGGACATCTTCCC
GCCGCAC
