>Addgene plasmid #28276 | ARHGAP27A | addgene partial sequence | sequence record 34624 | 28276 with T7-term
CAGCCGGAATCTCAGTGGTGGTGGTGGTGGTGCTCGAGTTGCGGCCGCAAGCTTGTCGACGGAGCTCGAA
TTCGGATCCTCAATGGTGGTGATGATGGTGGTGCGGCGGGAAGATGTCCGCGCACTGCTGCAGGATGAGC
TCCACCACCTGGTTCTGGAACACCATGGTCATGGGCATGCTGGTCTCTTCCACCTCGGGCCGCAGCAGCG
TGGGCCCGAACACAATGGCCACGCTCTGCACCGACATGCGGTTCTGCTCGCCGTGCTCGATCACCCGGCA
GAGGTGCTGGAAGAGCATCCGCAGAGTGTCGTGGTTGGGAGCGGGCAGCGAGCGCACCAAGTCACGCACA
CAGCGGCTGCGCCGGGCCTGGTCCTGCAACTTGATGGCCGCAATGAACTGGCGGAAGTGCGAGAAGGGGA
AGAGGGGCTCGGGCAGCTCCCGAAAGAAGAGCTTCAGGGCTCCGGTGATAACGTGGACGTCCTCCCAGCG
CCCGTCATCCAGGTCAAGGCGCTCATCGTGGTCCACCTTATAGCGTAGCTTCTGGATGGTGGCCAGGTTT
CCACTGATGCGGTACAGCCCGTCGATGTCCAGCCCGCGGGCCTCGACGGCGCGGATGCACTGCTGCACGA
AGCGTGGCACCCGGCTCCTCTCGCGCTCACACAGCGCGGCCAGCGCGCAGCCGAACACCTGGTCTTTGAT
GTAGCCCTTCTCCCGCAGCGACTGCAGTGTGGGCCGCCTCTGGAGGAACTTGCGGAGCTTGTGCCGGACC
TTGCTCAAGTCGCTCTCCAGGCCCACGGGGCCCA
