[The description below was written by a language model from this plasmid's Addgene catalogue record.]
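Description:
ARHGAP27A is a bacterial expression plasmid built on pNIC-CH, a structural-genomics backbone of about 7.2 kb designed for ligation-independent cloning. It is maintained in E. coli under kanamycin selection and is recorded as low copy. The record does not name the origin of replication or the promoter. However, the listed sequencing primers (T7 forward and T7 terminator) indicate that the insert sits between T7 promoter and terminator sequences, which is the usual arrangement for inducible expression in E. coli strains that supply T7 RNA polymerase.

The insert is a fragment of human ARHGAP27 (Rho GTPase activating protein 27, also known as CAMGAP1), derived from a sequenced cDNA clone. It is fused to a C-terminal His tag supplied by the backbone, which allows purification by immobilised metal affinity chromatography. The record describes the fragment as containing the PH and RhoGAP domains and gives the boundaries as residues 491-613. It also lists the insert size as 1197 bp. These figures do not agree, because 123 residues would need only about 370 bp, so the exact construct boundaries should be checked against the sequence rather than taken from the catalogue entry. The cloning junctions were made by ligation-independent cloning and were destroyed in the process, so the insert cannot be released through the original sites.

The depositor links the plasmid to a deposited crystal structure, so its purpose is evidently recombinant production of this ARHGAP27 domain fragment for structure determination. The same protein would also suit related biochemical or biophysical work on this Rho-family GTPase regulator. No feature table was provided, so this description rests on the catalogue fields alone.
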