Addgene plasmid #28276: ARHGAP27A
Depositing lab: Cheryl Arrowsmith. Depositing organization: University of Toronto.
Backbone
  Vector backbone: pNIC-CH (Addgene plasmid 26117)
  Backbone manufacturer: SGC
  Backbone size w/o insert (bp): 7218
  Vector type: Bacterial Expression
Growth in bacteria
  Bacterial resistance: Kanamycin, 50 μg/mL
  Growth temperature: 37°C
  Growth strain: DH5alpha
  Copy number: Low Copy
Gene/Insert
  Gene/Insert name: ARHGAP27A (alt names: PDB: 3PP2; Rho GTPase activating protein 27; CAMGAP1)
  Species: H. sapiens (human)
  Insert size (bp): 1197
  Mutation: contains PH and RhoGAP domains (residues 491-613).
  GenBank ID: BC101388
  Entrez Gene: ARHGAP27 (a.k.a. CAMGAP1, FLJ35572, FLJ43547, MGC120624)
  Tag / fusion protein: His (C terminal on backbone)
  Cloning method: Restriction Enzyme; 5′ cloning site Ligation-Independent cloning (destroyed during cloning); 3′ cloning site Ligation-Independent cloning (destroyed during cloning)
  Sequencing primers: 5′ T7; 3′ T7-term
Terms and licenses: Academic/Nonprofit Terms; Industry Terms: Not Available to Industry
Depositor comments: PDB: 3PP2. http://www.thesgc.org/structures/3PP2/
How to cite: ARHGAP27A was a gift from Cheryl Arrowsmith (Addgene plasmid # 28276 ; http://n2t.net/addgene:28276 ; RRID:Addgene_28276)
